Addgene plasmid #141475: TFORF0015
Purpose: Lentiviral vector for overexpressing the DRAP1 transcription factor ORF with a unique 24-bp barcode. Barcodes facilitate identification of transcription factors in pooled screens.
Depositing lab: Feng Zhang. Depositing organization: Broad Institute. Publication: A transcription factor atlas of directed differentiation. Joung J, Ma S, Tay T, Geiger-Schuller KR, Kirchgatterer PC, Verdine VK, Guo B, Arias-Garcia MA, Allen WE, Singh A, Kuksenko O, Abudayyeh OO, Gootenberg JS, Fu Z, Macrae RK, Buenrostro JD, Regev A, Zhang F. Cell. 2023 Jan 5;186(1):209-229.e26. doi: 10.1016/j.cell.2022.11.026. PubMed 36608654.
Backbone
  Vector backbone: pLX_TRC317
  Backbone manufacturer: Broad Institute Genetic Perturbation Platform
  Backbone size w/o insert (bp): 8264
  Vector type: Mammalian Expression, Lentiviral
  Selectable markers: Puromycin
Growth in bacteria
  Bacterial resistance: Ampicillin, 100 μg/mL
  Growth temperature: 37°C
  Growth strain: NEB Stable
  Copy number: High Copy
Gene/Insert
  Gene/Insert name: DRAP1
  Species: H. sapiens (human)
  Insert size (bp): 719
  Entrez Gene: DRAP1 (a.k.a. NC2-alpha)
  Promoter: EF1a
  Cloning method: Unknown
  Sequencing primers: 5′ GGGTGGAGACTGAAGTTAGGCCAG; 3′ CACATAGCGTAAAAGGAGCAACATAG
Terms and licenses: Academic/Nonprofit Terms; Industry Terms: Not Available to Industry
Depositor comments: NM_006442,ENST00000312515 . The transcription factor ORF portion of this plasmid was synthesized by Genewiz. Please test multiple small colonies in case of plasmid recombination. To make this collection available in a timely manner, a portion of this collection was not fully sequenced by Addgene. If an Addgene verified full plasmid sequence is not available, please contact us prior to placing an order to request the full sequence.
How to cite: TFORF0015 was a gift from Feng Zhang (Addgene plasmid # 141475 ; http://n2t.net/addgene:141475 ; RRID:Addgene_141475)
