[The description below was written by a language model from this plasmid's Addgene catalogue record and pLannotate feature annotations shown in this document.]
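Description:
TFORF0015 is a lentiviral mammalian expression plasmid built on the pLX_TRC317 backbone and designed to overexpress the human transcription factor DRAP1 (also known as NC2-alpha), one member of a barcoded transcription factor ORF collection. In bacteria it is maintained through a high-copy ColE1/pUC-type origin and selected with ampicillin via the β-lactamase gene. An f1 origin and remnants of a lac/lacZα cloning region with flanking T3 and T7 promoters are also present in the backbone. The depositor notes that recombination can occur during propagation, which is common for LTR-containing plasmids.

The viral portion follows a third-generation, self-inactivating layout. An RSV promoter drives a truncated HIV-1 5' LTR, followed by the Ψ packaging signal with a gag fragment, the Rev response element, a cPPT/CTS, and a ΔU3 3' LTR with a downstream SV40 polyadenylation signal. Within this transfer unit, an SV40 early promoter/origin region sits upstream of the puromycin N-acetyltransferase gene, allowing selection of transduced cells. A separate EF-1α promoter drives the DRAP1 coding sequence, with a WPRE downstream to enhance transcript stability and expression. The DRAP1 protein pairs with DR1 to bind TBP and repress class II gene transcription.

The record states that the insert carries a unique 24-bp barcode, which lets the transcription factor be identified in pooled overexpression screens. The barcode is not annotated in the feature table, so its exact position is not stated. The short "U6 promoter" fragment annotated between the ORF and the WPRE is only a partial match and should not be read as a functional Pol III cassette.
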