Features (pLannotate 1.2.2; 31 found; start..end, strand, type, name):
      5..231     +  promoter       RSV promoter: Rous sarcoma virus enhancer/promoter
    232..412     +  LTR            5' LTR (truncated): truncated 5' long terminal repeat (LTR) from HIV-1
    459..584     +  misc_feature   HIV-1 Ψ: packaging signal of human immunodeficiency virus type 1
    568..931     +  CDS            HIV-1 gag (fragment): gag protein from human immunodeficiency virus 1; gag
   1077..1310    +  misc_feature   RRE: The Rev response element (RRE) of HIV-1 allows for Rev-dependent mRNA export from the nucleus to the cytoplasm.
   1687..1713    +  CDS            Rev (fragment): human immunodeficiency virus 1 (HIV-1) Rev protein; rev; enhances nuclear export of unspliced and incompletely spliced viral mRNAs
   1720..1743    +  promoter       SV40 promoter (fragment): SV40 early promoter
   1744..1815    +  promoter       SV40 promoter (fragment): SV40 enhancer and early promoter
   1839..1974    +  rep_origin     SV40 ori: SV40 origin of replication
   2020..2616    +  CDS            PuroR (fragment): puromycin N-acetyltransferase; pac from Streptomyces; confers resistance to puromycin
   2665..2782    +  misc_feature   cPPT/CTS: central polypurine tract and central termination sequence of HIV-1
   2847..2913    +  CDS            small t antigen (fragment): SV40 (simian virus 40) small t antigen
   2920..4098    +  promoter       EF-1α promoter: strong constitutive promoter for human elongation factor EF-1α
   4115..4729    +  CDS            DRAP1: NC2A_HUMAN - Experimental evidence at protein level: Swiss-Prot protein existence level 1. The association of the DR1/DRAP1 heterodimer with TBP results in a functional repression of both activated and basal transcription of class II genes. This interaction precludes the formation of a transcription-competent complex by inhibiting the association of TFIIA and/or TFIIB with TBP. Can bind to DNA on its own. From Homo sapiens (Human).
   4745..4798    +  promoter       U6 promoter (fragment): RNA polymerase III promoter for human U6 snRNA
   4840..5428    +  misc_feature   WPRE: woodchuck hepatitis virus posttranscriptional regulatory element
   5479..5498    +  misc_feature   cPPT/CTS (fragment): central polypurine tract and central termination sequence of HIV-1
   5500..5733    +  LTR            3' LTR (ΔU3): self-inactivating 3' long terminal repeat (LTR) from HIV-1
   5811..5932    +  polyA_signal   SV40 poly(A) signal: SV40 polyadenylation signal
   5972..6107    +  rep_origin     SV40 ori: SV40 origin of replication
   6128..6146    -  promoter       T7 promoter: promoter for bacteriophage T7 RNA polymerase
   6154..6309    +  CDS            lacZα (fragment): LacZα fragment of β-galactosidase; lacZ fragment
   6314..6742    +  rep_origin     f1 ori (sequence partly withheld): f1 bacteriophage origin of replication; arrow indicates direction of (+) strand synthesis
   6795..6899    +  promoter       AmpR promoter: bla
   6900..7760    +  CDS            AmpR: β-lactamase; bla; confers resistance to ampicillin, carbenicillin, and related antibiotics
   7931..8519    +  rep_origin     ori: high-copy-number ColE1/pMB1/pBR322/pUC origin of replication
   8702..8794    +  CDS            lacI (fragment): lac repressor; lacI; The lac repressor binds to the lac operator to inhibit transcription in E. coli. This inhibition can be relieved by adding lactose or isopropyl-β-D-thiogalactopyranoside (IPTG).
   8807..8828    +  protein_bind   CAP binding site: CAP binding activates transcription in the presence of cAMP. E. coli catabolite activator protein
   8843..8873    +  promoter       lac promoter: promoter for the E. coli lac operon
   8881..8897    +  protein_bind   lac operator: The lac repressor binds to the lac operator to inhibit transcription in E. coli. This inhibition can be relieved by adding lactose or isopropyl-β-D-thiogalactopyranoside (IPTG). lac repressor encoded by lacI
   8942..8960    +  promoter       T3 promoter: promoter for bacteriophage T3 RNA polymerase
>Addgene plasmid #141475 | TFORF0015 | depositor full sequence | sequence record 276561 | Full Sequence
TTAATGTAGTCTTATGCAATACTCTTGTAGTCTTGCAACATGGTAACGATGAGTTAGCAACATGCCTTAC
AAGGAGAGAAAAAGCACCGTGCATGCCGATTGGTGGAAGTAAGGTGGTACGATCGTGCCTTATTAGGAAG
GCAACAGACGGGTCTGACATGGATTGGACGAACCACTGAATTGCCGCATTGCAGAGATATTGTATTTAAG
TGCCTAGCTCGATACATAAACGGGTCTCTCTGGTTAGACCAGATCTGAGCCTGGGAGCTCTCTGGCTAAC
TAGGGAACCCACTGCTTAAGCCTCAATAAAGCTTGCCTTGAGTGCTTCAAGTAGTGTGTGCCCGTCTGTT
GTGTGACTCTGGTAACTAGAGATCCCTCAGACCCTTTTAGTCAGTGTGGAAAATCTCTAGCAGTGGCGCC
CGAACAGGGACTTGAAAGCGAAAGGGAAACCAGAGGAGCTCTCTCGACGCAGGACTCGGCTTGCTGAAGC
GCGCACGGCAAGAGGCGAGGGGCGGCGACTGGTGAGTACGCCAAAAATTTTGACTAGCGGAGGCTAGAAG
GAGAGAGATGGGTGCGAGAGCGTCAGTATTAAGCGGGGGAGAATTAGATCGCGATGGGAAAAAATTCGGT
TAAGGCCAGGGGGAAAGAAAAAATATAAATTAAAACATATAGTATGGGCAAGCAGGGAGCTAGAACGATT
CGCAGTTAATCCTGGCCTGTTAGAAACATCAGAAGGCTGTAGACAAATACTGGGACAGCTACAACCATCC
CTTCAGACAGGATCAGAAGAACTTAGATCATTATATAATACAGTAGCAACCCTCTATTGTGTGCATCAAA
GGATAGAGATAAAAGACACCAAGGAAGCTTTAGACAAGATAGAGGAAGAGCAAAACAAAAGTAAGACCAC
CGCACAGCAAGCGGCCGCTGATCTTCAGACCTGGAGGAGGAGATATGAGGGACAATTGGAGAAGTGAATT
ATATAAATATAAAGTAGTAAAAATTGAACCATTAGGAGTAGCACCCACCAAGGCAAAGAGAAGAGTGGTG
CAGAGAGAAAAAAGAGCAGTGGGAATAGGAGCTTTGTTCCTTGGGTTCTTGGGAGCAGCAGGAAGCACTA
TGGGCGCAGCGTCAATGACGCTGACGGTACAGGCCAGACAATTATTGTCTGGTATAGTGCAGCAGCAGAA
CAATTTGCTGAGGGCTATTGAGGCGCAACAGCATCTGTTGCAACTCACAGTCTGGGGCATCAAGCAGCTC
CAGGCAAGAATCCTGGCTGTGGAAAGATACCTAAAGGATCAACAGCTCCTGGGGATTTGGGGTTGCTCTG
GAAAACTCATTTGCACCACTGCTGTGCCTTGGAATGCTAGTTGGAGTAATAAATCTCTGGAACAGATTTG
GAATCACACGACCTGGATGGAGTGGGACAGAGAAATTAACAATTACACAAGCTTAATACACTCCTTAATT
GAAGAATCGCAAAACCAGCAAGAAAAGAATGAACAAGAATTATTGGAATTAGATAAATGGGCAAGTTTGT
GGAATTGGTTTAACATAACAAATTGGCTGTGGTATATAAAATTATTCATAATGATAGTAGGAGGCTTGGT
AGGTTTAAGAATAGTTTTTGCTGTACTTTCTATAGTGAATAGAGTTAGGCAGGGATATTCACCATTATCG
TTTCAGACCCACCTCCCAACCCCGAGGGGACCCATGCATTGCATCTCAATTAGTCAGCAACCAGGTGTGG
AAAGTCCCCAGGCTCCCCAGCAGGCAGAAGTATGCAAAGCATGCGTCTCAATTAGTCAGCAACCATAGTC
CCGCCCCTAACTCCGCCCATCCCGCCCCTAACTCCGCCCAGTTCCGCCCATTCTCCGCCCCATGGCTGAC
TAATTTTTTTTATTTATGCAGAGGCCGAGGCCGCCTCGGCCTCTGAGCTATTCCAGAAGTAGTGAGGAGG
CTTTTTTGGAGGCCTAGGCTTTTGCAAAAAGCTTTCTAGAGGTACCACCGGAGCTTACCATGACCGAGTA
CAAGCCCACGGTGCGCCTCGCCACCCGCGACGACGTCCCCAGGGCCGTACGCACCCTCGCCGCCGCGTTC
GCCGACTACCCCGCCACGCGCCACACCGTCGATCCGGACCGCCACATCGAGCGGGTCACCGAGCTGCAAG
AACTCTTCCTCACGCGCGTCGGGCTCGACATCGGCAAGGTGTGGGTCGCGGACGACGGCGCCGCCGTGGC
GGTCTGGACCACGCCGGAGAGCGTCGAAGCGGGGGCGGTGTTCGCCGAGATCGGCCCGCGCATGGCCGAG
TTGAGCGGTTCCCGGCTGGCCGCGCAGCAACAGATGGAAGGCCTCCTGGCGCCGCACCGGCCCAAGGAGC
CCGCGTGGTTCCTGGCCACCGTCGGCGTCTCGCCCGACCACCAGGGCAAGGGTCTGGGCAGCGCCGTCGT
GCTCCCCGGAGTGGAGGCGGCCGAGCGCGCCGGGGTGCCCGCCTTCCTGGAGACCTCCGCGCCCCGCAAC
CTCCCCTTCTACGAGCGGCTCGGCTTCACCGTCACCGCCGACGTCGAGGTGCCCGAAGGACCGCGCACCT
GGTGCATGACCCGCAAGCCCGGTGCCAGTTAACGAATTCTAGATCTTGAGACAAATGGCAGTATTCATCC
ACAATTTTAAAAGAAAAGGGGGGATTGGGGGGTACAGTGCAGGGGAAAGAATAGTAGACATAATAGCAAC
AGACATACAAACTAAAGAATTACAAAAACAAATTACAAAAATTCAAAATTTTCGGGTTTATTACAGGGAC
AGCAGAGATCCACTTTGGCGCCGGCTCGAGGCCTGCAGGTGCAAAGATGGATAAAGTTTTAAACAGAGAG
GAATCTTTGCAGCTAATGGACCTTCTAGGTCTTGAAAGGAGTGGGAATTGGCTCCGGTGCCCGTCAGTGG
GCAGAGCGCACATCGCCCACAGTCCCCGAGAAGTTGGGGGGAGGGGTCGGCAATTGAACCGGTGCCTAGA
GAAGGTGGCGCGGGGTAAACTGGGAAAGTGATGTCGTGTACTGGCTCCGCCTTTTTCCCGAGGGTGGGGG
AGAACCGTATATAAGTGCAGTAGTCGCCGTGAACGTTCTTTTTCGCAACGGGTTTGCCGCCAGAACACAG
GTAAGTGCCGTGTGTGGTTCCCGCGGGCCTGGCCTCTTTACGGGTTATGGCCCTTGCGTGCCTTGAATTA
CTTCCACCTGGCTGCAGTACGTGATTCTTGATCCCGAGCTTCGGGTTGGAAGTGGGTGGGAGAGTTCGAG
GCCTTGCGCTTAAGGAGCCCCTTCGCCTCGTGCTTGAGTTGAGGCCTGGCCTGGGCGCTGGGGCCGCCGC
GTGCGAATCTGGTGGCACCTTCGCGCCTGTCTCGCTGCTTTCGATAAGTCTCTAGCCATTTAAAATTTTT
GATGACCTGCTGCGACGCTTTTTTTCTGGCAAGATAGTCTTGTAAATGCGGGCCAAGATCTGCACACTGG
TATTTCGGTTTTTGGGGCCGCGGGCGGCGACGGGGCCCGTGCGTCCCAGCGCACATGTTCGGCGAGGCGG
GGCCTGCGAGCGCGGCCACCGAGAATCGGACGGGGGTAGTCTCAAGCTGGCCGGCCTGCTCTGGTGCCTG
GCCTCGCGCCGCCGTGTATCGCCCCGCCCTGGGCGGCAAGGCTGGCCCGGTCGGCACCAGTTGCGTGAGC
GGAAAGATGGCCGCTTCCCGGCCCTGCTGCAGGGAGCTCAAAATGGAGGACGCGGCGCTCGGGAGAGCGG
GCGGGTGAGTCACCCACACAAAGGAAAAGGGCCTTTCCGTCCTCAGCCGTCGCTTCATGTGACTCCACGG
AGTACCGGGCGCCGTCCAGGCACCTCGATTAGTTCTCGAGCTTTTGGAGTACGTCGTCTTTAGGTTGGGG
GGAGGGGTTTTATGCGATGGAGTTTCCCCACACTGAGTGGGTGGAGACTGAAGTTAGGCCAGCTTGGCAC
TTGATGTAATTCTCCTTGGAATTTGCCCTTTTTGAGTTTGGATCTTGGTTCATTCTCAAGCCTCAGACAG
TGGTTCAAAGTTTTTTTCTTCCATTTCAGGTGTCGTGAGGCTAGCACCGCCACCATGCCGAGCAAGAAGA
AGAAGTACAACGCGCGGTTCCCGCCGGCGCGGATCAAGAAGATCATGCAGACGGACGAAGAGATTGGGAA
GGTGGCGGCGGCGGTGCCTGTCATCATCTCCCGGGCGCTCGAGCTCTTCCTAGAGTCGCTGTTGAAGAAG
GCCTGCCAGGTGACCCAGTCGCGGAACGCGAAGACCATGACCACATCCCACCTGAAGCAGTGCATCGAGC
TGGAGCAGCAGTTTGACTTCTTGAAGGACCTGGTGGCATCTGTTCCCGACATGCAGGGGGACGGGGAAGA
CAACCACATGGATGGGGACAAGGGCGCCCGCAGGGGCCGGAAGCCAGGCAGCGGCGGCCGGAAGAACGGT
GGGATGGGAACGAAAAGCAAGGACAAGAAGCTGTCCGGGACAGACTCGGAGCAGGAGGATGAATCTGAGG
ACACAGATACTGATGGGGAAGAGGAGACATCACAACCCCCACCCCAGGCCAGCCACCCCTCTGCCCACTT
TCAGAGCCCCCCGACACCCTTCCTGCCCTTCGCCTCTACTCTGCCTTTGCCCCCAGCGCCCCCGGGCCCC
TCAGCACCTGATGAAGAGGACGAAGAAGATTACGACTCCTAGTAATGAACTAGTCCGTAACTTGAAAGTA
TTTCGATTTCTTGGCTTTATATATCTTGTGGAAAGGACGACTGTGTGGCTTTCATGCCTACAGCACGCGT
TAAGTCGACAATCAACCTCTGGATTACAAAATTTGTGAAAGATTGACTGGTATTCTTAACTATGTTGCTC
CTTTTACGCTATGTGGATACGCTGCTTTAATGCCTTTGTATCATGCTATTGCTTCCCGTATGGCTTTCAT
TTTCTCCTCCTTGTATAAATCCTGGTTGCTGTCTCTTTATGAGGAGTTGTGGCCCGTTGTCAGGCAACGT
GGCGTGGTGTGCACTGTGTTTGCTGACGCAACCCCCACTGGTTGGGGCATTGCCACCACCTGTCAGCTCC
TTTCCGGGACTTTCGCTTTCCCCCTCCCTATTGCCACGGCGGAACTCATCGCCGCCTGCCTTGCCCGCTG
CTGGACAGGGGCTCGGCTGTTGGGCACTGACAATTCCGTGGTGTTGTCGGGGAAATCATCGTCCTTTCCT
TGGCTGCTCGCCTGTGTTGCCACCTGGATTCTGCGCGGGACGTCCTTCTGCTACGTCCCTTCGGCCCTCA
ATCCAGCGGACCTTCCTTCCCGCGGCCTGCTGCCGGCTCTGCGGCCTCTTCCGCGTCTTCGCCTTCGCCC
TCAGACGAGTCGGATCTCCCTTTGGGCCGCCTCCCCGCGTCGACTTTAAGACCAATGACTTACAAGGCAG
CTGTAGATCTTAGCCACTTTTTAAAAGAAAAGGGGGGACTGGAAGGGCTAATTCACTCCCAACGAAGACA
AGATCTGCTTTTTGCTTGTACTGGGTCTCTCTGGTTAGACCAGATCTGAGCCTGGGAGCTCTCTGGCTAA
CTAGGGAACCCACTGCTTAAGCCTCAATAAAGCTTGCCTTGAGTGCTTCAAGTAGTGTGTGCCCGTCTGT
TGTGTGACTCTGGTAACTAGAGATCCCTCAGACCCTTTTAGTCAGTGTGGAAAATCTCTAGCAGTACGTA
TAGTAGTTCATGTCATCTTATTATTCAGTATTTATAACTTGCAAAGAAATGAATATCAGAGAGTGAGAGG
AACTTGTTTATTGCAGCTTATAATGGTTACAAATAAAGCAATAGCATCACAAATTTCACAAATAAAGCAT
TTTTTTCACTGCATTCTAGTTGTGGTTTGTCCAAACTCATCAATGTATCTTATCATGTCTGGCTCTAGCT
ATCCCGCCCCTAACTCCGCCCATCCCGCCCCTAACTCCGCCCAGTTCCGCCCATTCTCCGCCCCATGGCT
GACTAATTTTTTTTATTTATGCAGAGGCCGAGGCCGCCTCGGCCTCTGAGCTATTCCAGAAGTAGTGAGG
AGGCTTTTTTGGAGGCCTAGGGACGTACCCAATTCGCCCTATAGTGAGTCGTATTACGCGCGCTCACTGG
CCGTCGTTTTACAACGTCGTGACTGGGAAAACCCTGGCGTTACCCAACTTAATCGCCTTGCAGCACATCC
CCCTTTCGCCAGCTGGCGTAATAGCGAAGAGGCCCGCACCGATCGCCCTTCCCAACAGTTGCGCAGCCTG
AATGGCGAATGGG
[124 nt withheld, positions 6314-6437]
C
[91 nt withheld, positions 6439-6529]
A
[49 nt withheld, positions 6531-6579]
CCTTTGACGTTGGAGTCCACGTTCTTT
[37 nt withheld, positions 6607-6643]
ACCCTATCTCGGTCTATTCTTTTGATTTATAAGGGATTTTGCCGATTTCGGCCTATTGGTTAAAAAATGA
GCTGATTTAACAAAAATTTAACGCGAATTTTAACAAAATATTAACGCTTACAATTTAGGTGGCACTTTTC
GGGGAAATGTGCGCGGAACCCCTATTTGTTTATTTTTCTAAATACATTCAAATATGTATCCGCTCATGAG
ACAATAACCCTGATAAATGCTTCAATAATATTGAAAAAGGAAGAGTATGAGTATTCAACATTTCCGTGTC
GCCCTTATTCCCTTTTTTGCGGCATTTTGCCTTCCTGTTTTTGCTCACCCAGAAACGCTGGTGAAAGTAA
AAGATGCTGAAGATCAGTTGGGTGCACGAGTGGGTTACATCGAACTGGATCTCAACAGCGGTAAGATCCT
TGAGAGTTTTCGCCCCGAAGAACGTTTTCCAATGATGAGCACTTTTAAAGTTCTGCTATGTGGCGCGGTA
TTATCCCGTATTGACGCCGGGCAAGAGCAACTCGGTCGCCGCATACACTATTCTCAGAATGACTTGGTTG
AGTACTCACCAGTCACAGAAAAGCATCTTACGGATGGCATGACAGTAAGAGAATTATGCAGTGCTGCCAT
AACCATGAGTGATAACACTGCGGCCAACTTACTTCTGACAACGATCGGAGGACCGAAGGAGCTAACCGCT
TTTTTGCACAACATGGGGGATCATGTAACTCGCCTTGATCGTTGGGAACCGGAGCTGAATGAAGCCATAC
CAAACGACGAGCGTGACACCACGATGCCTGTAGCAATGGCAACAACGTTGCGCAAACTATTAACTGGCGA
ACTACTTACTCTAGCTTCCCGGCAACAATTAATAGACTGGATGGAGGCGGATAAAGTTGCAGGACCACTT
CTGCGCTCGGCCCTTCCGGCTGGCTGGTTTATTGCTGATAAATCTGGAGCCGGTGAGCGTGGGTCTCGCG
GTATCATTGCAGCACTGGGGCCAGATGGTAAGCCCTCCCGTATCGTAGTTATCTACACGACGGGGAGTCA
GGCAACTATGGATGAACGAAATAGACAGATCGCTGAGATAGGTGCCTCACTGATTAAGCATTGGTAACTG
TCAGACCAAGTTTACTCATATATACTTTAGATTGATTTAAAACTTCATTTTTAATTTAAAAGGATCTAGG
TGAAGATCCTTTTTGATAATCTCATGACCAAAATCCCTTAACGTGAGTTTTCGTTCCACTGAGCGTCAGA
CCCCGTAGAAAAGATCAAAGGATCTTCTTGAGATCCTTTTTTTCTGCGCGTAATCTGCTGCTTGCAAACA
AAAAAACCACCGCTACCAGCGGTGGTTTGTTTGCCGGATCAAGAGCTACCAACTCTTTTTCCGAAGGTAA
CTGGCTTCAGCAGAGCGCAGATACCAAATACTGTTCTTCTAGTGTAGCCGTAGTTAGGCCACCACTTCAA
GAACTCTGTAGCACCGCCTACATACCTCGCTCTGCTAATCCTGTTACCAGTGGCTGCTGCCAGTGGCGAT
AAGTCGTGTCTTACCGGGTTGGACTCAAGACGATAGTTACCGGATAAGGCGCAGCGGTCGGGCTGAACGG
GGGGTTCGTGCACACAGCCCAGCTTGGAGCGAACGACCTACACCGAACTGAGATACCTACAGCGTGAGCT
ATGAGAAAGCGCCACGCTTCCCGAAGGGAGAAAGGCGGACAGGTATCCGGTAAGCGGCAGGGTCGGAACA
GGAGAGCGCACGAGGGAGCTTCCAGGGGGAAACGCCTGGTATCTTTATAGTCCTGTCGGGTTTCGCCACC
TCTGACTTGAGCGTCGATTTTTGTGATGCTCGTCAGGGGGGCGGAGCCTATGGAAAAACGCCAGCAACGC
GGCCTTTTTACGGTTCCTGGCCTTTTGCTGGCCTTTTGCTCACATGTTCTTTCCTGCGTTATCCCCTGAT
TCTGTGGATAACCGTATTACCGCCTTTGAGTGAGCTGATACCGCTCGCCGCAGCCGAACGACCGAGCGCA
GCGAGTCAGTGAGCGAGGAAGCGGAAGAGCGCCCAATACGCAAACCGCCTCTCCCCGCGCGTTGGCCGAT
TCATTAATGCAGCTGGCACGACAGGTTTCCCGACTGGAAAGCGGGCAGTGAGCGCAACGCAATTAATGTG
AGTTAGCTCACTCATTAGGCACCCCAGGCTTTACACTTTATGCTTCCGGCTCGTATGTTGTGTGGAATTG
TGAGCGGATAACAATTTCACACAGGAAACAGCTATGACCATGATTACGCCAAGCGCGCAATTAACCCTCA
CTAAAGGGAACAAAAGCTGGAGCTGCAAGC
