>Addgene plasmid #141475 | TFORF0015 | depositor partial sequence | sequence record 276562 | Insert
ACCGCCACCATGCCGAGCAAGAAGAAGAAGTACAACGCGCGGTTCCCGCCGGCGCGGATCAAGAAGATCA
TGCAGACGGACGAAGAGATTGGGAAGGTGGCGGCGGCGGTGCCTGTCATCATCTCCCGGGCGCTCGAGCT
CTTCCTAGAGTCGCTGTTGAAGAAGGCCTGCCAGGTGACCCAGTCGCGGAACGCGAAGACCATGACCACA
TCCCACCTGAAGCAGTGCATCGAGCTGGAGCAGCAGTTTGACTTCTTGAAGGACCTGGTGGCATCTGTTC
CCGACATGCAGGGGGACGGGGAAGACAACCACATGGATGGGGACAAGGGCGCCCGCAGGGGCCGGAAGCC
AGGCAGCGGCGGCCGGAAGAACGGTGGGATGGGAACGAAAAGCAAGGACAAGAAGCTGTCCGGGACAGAC
TCGGAGCAGGAGGATGAATCTGAGGACACAGATACTGATGGGGAAGAGGAGACATCACAACCCCCACCCC
AGGCCAGCCACCCCTCTGCCCACTTTCAGAGCCCCCCGACACCCTTCCTGCCCTTCGCCTCTACTCTGCC
TTTGCCCCCAGCGCCCCCGGGCCCCTCAGCACCTGATGAAGAGGACGAAGAAGATTACGACTCCTAGTAA
TGAACTAGTCCGTAACTTGAAAGTATTTCGATTTCTTGGCTTTATATATCTTGTGGAAAGGACGACTGTG
TGGCTTTCATGCCTACAGC
