>Addgene plasmid #141475 | TFORF0015 | depositor partial sequence | sequence record 276563 | Barcode
CTGTGTGGCTTTCATGCCTACAGC
