>Addgene plasmid #141475 | TFORF0015 | addgene partial sequence | sequence record 316538 | WPRE-R 5'-CATAGCGTAAAAGGAGCAACA-3'
TTGTAATCCAGAGGTTGATTGTCGACTTAACGCGTGCTGTAGGCATGAAAGCCACACAGTCGTCCTTTCC
ACAAGATATATAAAGCCAAGAAATCGAAATACTTTCAAGTTACGGACTAGTTCATTACTAGGAGTCGTAA
TCTTCTTCGTCCTCTTCATCAGGTGCTGAGGGGCCCGGGGGCGCTGGGGGCAAAGGCAGAGTAGAGGCGA
AGGGCAGGAAGGGTGTCGGGGGGCTCTGAAAGTGGGCAGAGGGGTGGCTGGCCTGGGGTGGGGGTTGTGA
TGTCTCCTCTTCCCCATCAGTATCTGTGTCCTCAGATTCATCCTCCTGCTCCGAGTCTGTCCCGGACAGC
TTCTTGTCCTTGCTTTTCGTTCCCATCCCACCGTTCTTCCGGCCGCCGCTGCCTGGCTTCCGGCCCCTGC
GGGCGCCCTTGTCCCCATCCATGTGGTTGTCTTCCCCGTCCCCCTGCATGTCGGGAACAGATGCCACCAG
GTCCTTCAAGAAGTCAAACTGCTGCTCCAGCTCGATGCACTGCTTCAGGTGGGATGTGGTCATGGTCTTC
GCGTTCCGCGACTGGGTCACCTGGCAGGCCTTCTTCAACAGCGACTCTAGGAAGAGCTCGAGCGCCCGGG
AGATGATGACAGGCACCGCCGCCGCCACCTTCCCAATCTCTTCGTCCGTCTGCATGATCTTCTTGATC
